>Addgene plasmid #144924 | TFORF3448 | addgene full sequence | sequence record 404484 | Addgene NGS Result
TTAATGTAGTCTTATGCAATACTCTTGTAGTCTTGCAACATGGTAACGATGAGTTAGCAACATGCCTTAC
AAGGAGAGAAAAAGCACCGTGCATGCCGATTGGTGGAAGTAAGGTGGTACGATCGTGCCTTATTAGGAAG
GCAACAGACGGGTCTGACATGGATTGGACGAACCACTGAATTGCCGCATTGCAGAGATATTGTATTTAAG
TGCCTAGCTCGATACATAAACGGGTCTCTCTGGTTAGACCAGATCTGAGCCTGGGAGCTCTCTGGCTAAC
TAGGGAACCCACTGCTTAAGCCTCAATAAAGCTTGCCTTGAGTGCTTCAAGTAGTGTGTGCCCGTCTGTT
GTGTGACTCTGGTAACTAGAGATCCCTCAGACCCTTTTAGTCAGTGTGGAAAATCTCTAGCAGTGGCGCC
CGAACAGGGACTTGAAAGCGAAAGGGAAACCAGAGGAGCTCTCTCGACGCAGGACTCGGCTTGCTGAAGC
GCGCACGGCAAGAGGCGAGGGGCGGCGACTGGTGAGTACGCCAAAAATTTTGACTAGCGGAGGCTAGAAG
GAGAGAGATGGGTGCGAGAGCGTCAGTATTAAGCGGGGGAGAATTAGATCGCGATGGGAAAAAATTCGGT
TAAGGCCAGGGGGAAAGAAAAAATATAAATTAAAACATATAGTATGGGCAAGCAGGGAGCTAGAACGATT
CGCAGTTAATCCTGGCCTGTTAGAAACATCAGAAGGCTGTAGACAAATACTGGGACAGCTACAACCATCC
CTTCAGACAGGATCAGAAGAACTTAGATCATTATATAATACAGTAGCAACCCTCTATTGTGTGCATCAAA
GGATAGAGATAAAAGACACCAAGGAAGCTTTAGACAAGATAGAGGAAGAGCAAAACAAAAGTAAGACCAC
CGCACAGCAAGCGGCCGCTGATCTTCAGACCTGGAGGAGGAGATATGAGGGACAATTGGAGAAGTGAATT
ATATAAATATAAAGTAGTAAAAATTGAACCATTAGGAGTAGCACCCACCAAGGCAAAGAGAAGAGTGGTG
CAGAGAGAAAAAAGAGCAGTGGGAATAGGAGCTTTGTTCCTTGGGTTCTTGGGAGCAGCAGGAAGCACTA
TGGGCGCAGCGTCAATGACGCTGACGGTACAGGCCAGACAATTATTGTCTGGTATAGTGCAGCAGCAGAA
CAATTTGCTGAGGGCTATTGAGGCGCAACAGCATCTGTTGCAACTCACAGTCTGGGGCATCAAGCAGCTC
CAGGCAAGAATCCTGGCTGTGGAAAGATACCTAAAGGATCAACAGCTCCTGGGGATTTGGGGTTGCTCTG
GAAAACTCATTTGCACCACTGCTGTGCCTTGGAATGCTAGTTGGAGTAATAAATCTCTGGAACAGATTTG
GAATCACACGACCTGGATGGAGTGGGACAGAGAAATTAACAATTACACAAGCTTAATACACTCCTTAATT
GAAGAATCGCAAAACCAGCAAGAAAAGAATGAACAAGAATTATTGGAATTAGATAAATGGGCAAGTTTGT
GGAATTGGTTTAACATAACAAATTGGCTGTGGTATATAAAATTATTCATAATGATAGTAGGAGGCTTGGT
AGGTTTAAGAATAGTTTTTGCTGTACTTTCTATAGTGAATAGAGTTAGGCAGGGATATTCACCATTATCG
TTTCAGACCCACCTCCCAACCCCGAGGGGACCCATGCATTGCATCTCAATTAGTCAGCAACCAGGTGTGG
AAAGTCCCCAGGCTCCCCAGCAGGCAGAAGTATGCAAAGCATGCGTCTCAATTAGTCAGCAACCATAGTC
CCGCCCCTAACTCCGCCCATCCCGCCCCTAACTCCGCCCAGTTCCGCCCATTCTCCGCCCCATGGCTGAC
TAATTTTTTTTATTTATGCAGAGGCCGAGGCCGCCTCGGCCTCTGAGCTATTCCAGAAGTAGTGAGGAGG
CTTTTTTGGAGGCCTAGGCTTTTGCAAAAAGCTTTCTAGAGGTACCACCGGAGCTTACCATGACCGAGTA
CAAGCCCACGGTGCGCCTCGCCACCCGCGACGACGTCCCCAGGGCCGTACGCACCCTCGCCGCCGCGTTC
GCCGACTACCCCGCCACGCGCCACACCGTCGATCCGGACCGCCACATCGAGCGGGTCACCGAGCTGCAAG
AACTCTTCCTCACGCGCGTCGGGCTCGACATCGGCAAGGTGTGGGTCGCGGACGACGGCGCCGCCGTGGC
GGTCTGGACCACGCCGGAGAGCGTCGAAGCGGGGGCGGTGTTCGCCGAGATCGGCCCGCGCATGGCCGAG
TTGAGCGGTTCCCGGCTGGCCGCGCAGCAACAGATGGAAGGCCTCCTGGCGCCGCACCGGCCCAAGGAGC
CCGCGTGGTTCCTGGCCACCGTCGGCGTCTCGCCCGACCACCAGGGCAAGGGTCTGGGCAGCGCCGTCGT
GCTCCCCGGAGTGGAGGCGGCCGAGCGCGCCGGGGTGCCCGCCTTCCTGGAGACCTCCGCGCCCCGCAAC
CTCCCCTTCTACGAGCGGCTCGGCTTCACCGTCACCGCCGACGTCGAGGTGCCCGAAGGACCGCGCACCT
GGTGCATGACCCGCAAGCCCGGTGCCAGTTAACGAATTCTAGATCTTGAGACAAATGGCAGTATTCATCC
ACAATTTTAAAAGAAAAGGGGGGATTGGGGGGTACAGTGCAGGGGAAAGAATAGTAGACATAATAGCAAC
AGACATACAAACTAAAGAATTACAAAAACAAATTACAAAAATTCAAAATTTTCGGGTTTATTACAGGGAC
AGCAGAGATCCACTTTGGCGCCGGCTCGAGGCCTGCAGGTGCAAAGATGGATAAAGTTTTAAACAGAGAG
GAATCTTTGCAGCTAATGGACCTTCTAGGTCTTGAAAGGAGTGGGAATTGGCTCCGGTGCCCGTCAGTGG
GCAGAGCGCACATCGCCCACAGTCCCCGAGAAGTTGGGGGGAGGGGTCGGCAATTGAACCGGTGCCTAGA
GAAGGTGGCGCGGGGTAAACTGGGAAAGTGATGTCGTGTACTGGCTCCGCCTTTTTCCCGAGGGTGGGGG
AGAACCGTATATAAGTGCAGTAGTCGCCGTGAACGTTCTTTTTCGCAACGGGTTTGCCGCCAGAACACAG
GTAAGTGCCGTGTGTGGTTCCCGCGGGCCTGGCCTCTTTACGGGTTATGGCCCTTGCGTGCCTTGAATTA
CTTCCACCTGGCTGCAGTACGTGATTCTTGATCCCGAGCTTCGGGTTGGAAGTGGGTGGGAGAGTTCGAG
GCCTTGCGCTTAAGGAGCCCCTTCGCCTCGTGCTTGAGTTGAGGCCTGGCCTGGGCGCTGGGGCCGCCGC
GTGCGAATCTGGTGGCACCTTCGCGCCTGTCTCGCTGCTTTCGATAAGTCTCTAGCCATTTAAAATTTTT
GATGACCTGCTGCGACGCTTTTTTTCTGGCAAGATAGTCTTGTAAATGCGGGCCAAGATCTGCACACTGG
TATTTCGGTTTTTGGGGCCGCGGGCGGCGACGGGGCCCGTGCGTCCCAGCGCACATGTTCGGCGAGGCGG
GGCCTGCGAGCGCGGCCACCGAGAATCGGACGGGGGTAGTCTCAAGCTGGCCGGCCTGCTCTGGTGCCTG
GCCTCGCGCCGCCGTGTATCGCCCCGCCCTGGGCGGCAAGGCTGGCCCGGTCGGCACCAGTTGCGTGAGC
GGAAAGATGGCCGCTTCCCGGCCCTGCTGCAGGGAGCTCAAAATGGAGGACGCGGCGCTCGGGAGAGCGG
GCGGGTGAGTCACCCACACAAAGGAAAAGGGCCTTTCCGTCCTCAGCCGTCGCTTCATGTGACTCCACGG
AGTACCGGGCGCCGTCCAGGCACCTCGATTAGTTCTCGAGCTTTTGGAGTACGTCGTCTTTAGGTTGGGG
GGAGGGGTTTTATGCGATGGAGTTTCCCCACACTGAGTGGGTGGAGACTGAAGTTAGGCCAGCTTGGCAC
TTGATGTAATTCTCCTTGGAATTTGCCCTTTTTGAGTTTGGATCTTGGTTCATTCTCAAGCCTCAGACAG
TGGTTCAAAGTTTTTTTCTTCCATTTCAGGTGTCGTGAGGCTAGCATCGATTGATCAACAAGTTTGTACA
AAAAAGTTGGCATGAATTTTGAAACTTCACGGTGTGCCACCCTACAGTACTGCCCTGACCCTTACATCCA
GCGTTTCGTAGAAACCCCAGCTCATTTCTCTTGGAAAGAAAGTTATTACCGATCCACCATGTCCCAGAGC
ACACAGACAAATGAATTCCTCAGTCCAGAGGTTTTCCAGCATATCTGGGATTTTCTGGAACAGCCTATAT
GTTCAGTTCAGCCCATTGACTTGAACTTTGTGGATGAACCATCAGAAGATGGTGCGACAAACAAGATTGA
GATTAGCATGGACTGTATCCGCATGCAGGACTCGGACCTGAGTGACCCCATGTGGCCACAGTACACGAAC
CTGGGGCTCCTGAACAGCATGGACCAGCAGATTCAGAACGGCTCCTCGTCCACCAGTCCCTATAACACAG
ACCACGCGCAGAACAGCGTCACGGCGCCCTCGCCCTACGCACAGCCCAGCTCCACCTTCGATGCTCTCTC
TCCATCACCCGCCATCCCCTCCAACACCGACTACCCAGGCCCGCACAGTTTCGACGTGTCCTTCCAGCAG
TCGAGCACCGCCAAGTCGGCCACCTGGACGTATTCCACTGAACTGAAGAAACTCTACTGCCAAATTGCAA
AGACATGCCCCATCCAGATCAAGGTGATGACCCCACCTCCTCAGGGAGCTGTTATCCGCGCCATGCCTGT
CTACAAAAAAGCTGAGCACGTCACGGAGGTGGTGAAGCGGTGCCCCAACCATGAGCTGAGCCGTGAATTC
AACGAGGGACAGATTGCCCCTCCTAGTCATTTGATTCGAGTAGAGGGGAACAGCCATGCCCAGTATGTAG
AAGATCCCATCACAGGAAGACAGAGTGTGCTGGTACCTTATGAGCCACCCCAGGTTGGCACTGAATTCAC
GACAGTCTTGTACAATTTCATGTGTAACAGCAGTTGTGTTGGAGGGATGAACCGCCGTCCAATTTTAATC
ATTGTTACTCTGGAAACCAGAGATGGGCAAGTCCTGGGCCGACGCTGCTTTGAGGCCCGGATCTGTGCTT
GCCCAGGAAGAGACAGGAAGGCGGATGAAGATAGCATCAGAAAGCAGCAAGTTTCGGACAGTACAAAGAA
CGGT
[75 nt withheld, positions 5255-5329]
GATGATGAACTGTTATACTTACCAGTGAGGGGCCGTGAGACTTATGAAATGCTGTTGAAGATCAAAGAGT
CCCTGGAACTCATGCAGTACCTTCCTCAGCACACAATTGAAACGTACAGGCAACAGCAACAGCAGCAGCA
CCAGCACTTACTTCAGAAACAGACCTCAATACAGTCTCCATCTTCATATGGTAACAGCTCCCCACCTCTG
AACAAAATGAACAGCATGAACAAGCTGCCTTCTGTGAGCCAGCTTATCAACCCTCAGCAGCGCAACGCCC
TCACTCCTACAACCATTCCTGATGGCATGGGAGCCAACATTCCCATGATGGGCACCCACATGCCAATGGC
TGGAGACATGAATGGACTCAGCCCCACCCAGGCACTCCCTCCCCCACTCTCCATGCCATCCACCTCCCAC
TGCACACCCCCACCTCCGTATCCCACAGATTGCAGCATTGTCAGTTTCTTAGCGAGGTTGGGCTGTTCAT
CATGTCTGGACTATTTCACGACCCAGGGGCTGACCACCATCTATCAGATTGAGCATTACTCCATGGATGA
TCTGGCAAGTCTGAAAATCCCTGAGCAATTTCGACATGCGATCTGGAAGGGCATCCTGGACCACCGGCAG
CTCCACGAATTCTCCTCCCCTTCTCATCTCCTGCGGACCCCAAGCAGTGCCTCTACAGTCAGTGTGGGCT
CCAGTGAGACCCGGGGTGAGCGTGTTATTGATGCTGTGCGATTCACCCTCCGCCAGACCATCTCTTTCCC
ACCCCGAGATGAGTGGAATGACTTCAACTTTGACATGGATGCTCGCCGCAATAAGCAACAGCGCATCAAA
GAGGAGGGGGAGTGCCCAACTTTCTTGTACAAAGTGGTTGATATCGGTAAGCCTATCCCTAACCCTCTCC
TCGGTCTCGATTCTACGTAGTAATGAACTAGTCCGTAACTTGAAAGTATTTCGATTTCTTGGCTTTATAT
ATCTTGTGGAAAGGACGAGTGCTGAACACCGTCGATATCCGGACGCGTTAAGTCGACAATCAACCTCTGG
ATTACAAAATTTGTGAAAGATTGACTGGTATTCTTAACTATGTTGCTCCTTTTACGCTATGTGGATACGC
TGCTTTAATGCCTTTGTATCATGCTATTGCTTCCCGTATGGCTTTCATTTTCTCCTCCTTGTATAAATCC
TGGTTGCTGTCTCTTTATGAGGAGTTGTGGCCCGTTGTCAGGCAACGTGGCGTGGTGTGCACTGTGTTTG
CTGACGCAACCCCCACTGGTTGGGGCATTGCCACCACCTGTCAGCTCCTTTCCGGGACTTTCGCTTTCCC
CCTCCCTATTGCCACGGCGGAACTCATCGCCGCCTGCCTTGCCCGCTGCTGGACAGGGGCTCGGCTGTTG
GGCACTGACAATTCCGTGGTGTTGTCGGGGAAATCATCGTCCTTTCCTTGGCTGCTCGCCTGTGTTGCCA
CCTGGATTCTGCGCGGGACGTCCTTCTGCTACGTCCCTTCGGCCCTCAATCCAGCGGACCTTCCTTCCCG
CGGCCTGCTGCCGGCTCTGCGGCCTCTTCCGCGTCTTCGCCTTCGCCCTCAGACGAGTCGGATCTCCCTT
TGGGCCGCCTCCCCGCGTCGACTTTAAGACCAATGACTTACAAGGCAGCTGTAGATCTTAGCCACTTTTT
AAAAGAAAAGGGGGGACTGGAAGGGCTAATTCACTCCCAACGAAGACAAGATCTGCTTTTTGCTTGTACT
GGGTCTCTCTGGTTAGACCAGATCTGAGCCTGGGAGCTCTCTGGCTAACTAGGGAACCCACTGCTTAAGC
CTCAATAAAGCTTGCCTTGAGTGCTTCAAGTAGTGTGTGCCCGTCTGTTGTGTGACTCTGGTAACTAGAG
ATCCCTCAGACCCTTTTAGTCAGTGTGGAAAATCTCTAGCAGTACGTATAGTAGTTCATGTCATCTTATT
ATTCAGTATTTATAACTTGCAAAGAAATGAATATCAGAGAGTGAGAGGAACTTGTTTATTGCAGCTTATA
ATGGTTACAAATAAAGCAATAGCATCACAAATTTCACAAATAAAGCATTTTTTTCACTGCATTCTAGTTG
TGGTTTGTCCAAACTCATCAATGTATCTTATCATGTCTGGCTCTAGCTATCCCGCCCCTAACTCCGCCCA
TCCCGCCCCTAACTCCGCCCAGTTCCGCCCATTCTCCGCCCCATGGCTGACTAATTTTTTTTATTTATGC
AGAGGCCGAGGCCGCCTCGGCCTCTGAGCTATTCCAGAAGTAGTGAGGAGGCTTTTTTGGAGGCCTAGGG
ACGTACCCAATTCGCCCTATAGTGAGTCGTATTACGCGCGCTCACTGGCCGTCGTTTTACAACGTCGTGA
CTGGGAAAACCCTGGCGTTACCCAACTTAATCGCCTTGCAGCACATCCCCCTTTCGCCAGCTGGCGTAAT
AGCGAAGAGGCCCGCACCGATCGCCCTTCCCAACAGTTGCGCAGCCTGAATGGCGAATGGG
[124 nt withheld, positions 7841-7964]
C
[91 nt withheld, positions 7966-8056]
A
[49 nt withheld, positions 8058-8106]
CCTTTGACGTTGGAGTCCACGTTCTTT
[37 nt withheld, positions 8134-8170]
ACCCTATCTCGGTCTATTCTTTTGATTTATAAGGGATTTTGCCGATTTCGGCCTATTGGTTAAAAAATGA
GCTGATTTAACAAAAATTTAACGCGAATTTTAACAAAATATTAACGCTTACAATTTAGGTGGCACTTTTC
GGGGAAATGTGCGCGGAACCCCTATTTGTTTATTTTTCTAAATACATTCAAATATGTATCCGCTCATGAG
ACAATAACCCTGATAAATGCTTCAATAATATTGAAAAAGGAAGAGTATGAGTATTCAACATTTCCGTGTC
GCCCTTATTCCCTTTTTTGCGGCATTTTGCCTTCCTGTTTTTGCTCACCCAGAAACGCTGGTGAAAGTAA
AAGATGCTGAAGATCAGTTGGGTGCACGAGTGGGTTACATCGAACTGGATCTCAACAGCGGTAAGATCCT
TGAGAGTTTTCGCCCCGAAGAACGTTTTCCAATGATGAGCACTTTTAAAGTTCTGCTATGTGGCGCGGTA
TTATCCCGTATTGACGCCGGGCAAGAGCAACTCGGTCGCCGCATACACTATTCTCAGAATGACTTGGTTG
AGTACTCACCAGTCACAGAAAAGCATCTTACGGATGGCATGACAGTAAGAGAATTATGCAGTGCTGCCAT
AACCATGAGTGATAACACTGCGGCCAACTTACTTCTGACAACGATCGGAGGACCGAAGGAGCTAACCGCT
TTTTTGCACAACATGGGGGATCATGTAACTCGCCTTGATCGTTGGGAACCGGAGCTGAATGAAGCCATAC
CAAACGACGAGCGTGACACCACGATGCCTGTAGCAATGGCAACAACGTTGCGCAAACTATTAACTGGCGA
ACTACTTACTCTAGCTTCCCGGCAACAATTAATAGACTGGATGGAGGCGGATAAAGTTGCAGGACCACTT
CTGCGCTCGGCCCTTCCGGCTGGCTGGTTTATTGCTGATAAATCTGGAGCCGGTGAGCGTGGGTCTCGCG
GTATCATTGCAGCACTGGGGCCAGATGGTAAGCCCTCCCGTATCGTAGTTATCTACACGACGGGGAGTCA
GGCAACTATGGATGAACGAAATAGACAGATCGCTGAGATAGGTGCCTCACTGATTAAGCATTGGTAACTG
TCAGACCAAGTTTACTCATATATACTTTAGATTGATTTAAAACTTCATTTTTAATTTAAAAGGATCTAGG
TGAAGATCCTTTTTGATAATCTCATGACCAAAATCCCTTAACGTGAGTTTTCGTTCCACTGAGCGTCAGA
CCCCGTAGAAAAGATCAAAGGATCTTCTTGAGATCCTTTTTTTCTGCGCGTAATCTGCTGCTTGCAAACA
AAAAAACCACCGCTACCAGCGGTGGTTTGTTTGCCGGATCAAGAGCTACCAACTCTTTTTCCGAAGGTAA
CTGGCTTCAGCAGAGCGCAGATACCAAATACTGTTCTTCTAGTGTAGCCGTAGTTAGGCCACCACTTCAA
GAACTCTGTAGCACCGCCTACATACCTCGCTCTGCTAATCCTGTTACCAGTGGCTGCTGCCAGTGGCGAT
AAGTCGTGTCTTACCGGGTTGGACTCAAGACGATAGTTACCGGATAAGGCGCAGCGGTCGGGCTGAACGG
GGGGTTCGTGCACACAGCCCAGCTTGGAGCGAACGACCTACACCGAACTGAGATACCTACAGCGTGAGCT
ATGAGAAAGCGCCACGCTTCCCGAAGGGAGAAAGGCGGACAGGTATCCGGTAAGCGGCAGGGTCGGAACA
GGAGAGCGCACGAGGGAGCTTCCAGGGGGAAACGCCTGGTATCTTTATAGTCCTGTCGGGTTTCGCCACC
TCTGACTTGAGCGTCGATTTTTGTGATGCTCGTCAGGGGGGCGGAGCCTATGGAAAAACGCCAGCAACGC
GGCCTTTTTACGGTTCCTGGCCTTTTGCTGGCCTTTTGCTCACATGTTCTTTCCTGCGTTATCCCCTGAT
TCTGTGGATAACCGTATTACCGCCTTTGAGTGAGCTGATACCGCTCGCCGCAGCCGAACGACCGAGCGCA
GCGAGTCAGTGAGCGAGGAAGCGGAAGAGCGCCCAATACGCAAACCGCCTCTCCCCGCGCGTTGGCCGAT
TCATTAATGCAGCTGGCACGACAGGTTTCCCGACTGGAAAGCGGGCAGTGAGCGCAACGCAATTAATGTG
AGTTAGCTCACTCATTAGGCACCCCAGGCTTTACACTTTATGCTTCCGGCTCGTATGTTGTGTGGAATTG
TGAGCGGATAACAATTTCACACAGGAAACAGCTATGACCATGATTACGCCAAGCGCGCAATTAACCCTCA
CTAAAGGGAACAAAAGCTGGAGCTGCAAGC
Features (pLannotate 1.2.2; 34 found; start..end, strand, type, name):
      5..231     +  promoter       RSV promoter: Rous sarcoma virus enhancer/promoter
    232..412     +  LTR            5' LTR (truncated): truncated 5' long terminal repeat (LTR) from HIV-1
    459..584     +  misc_feature   HIV-1 Ψ: packaging signal of human immunodeficiency virus type 1
    568..931     +  CDS            HIV-1 gag (fragment): gag protein from human immunodeficiency virus 1; gag
   1077..1310    +  misc_feature   RRE: The Rev response element (RRE) of HIV-1 allows for Rev-dependent mRNA export from the nucleus to the cytoplasm.
   1687..1713    +  CDS            Rev (fragment): human immunodeficiency virus 1 (HIV-1) Rev protein; rev; enhances nuclear export of unspliced and incompletely spliced viral mRNAs
   1720..1743    +  promoter       SV40 promoter (fragment): SV40 early promoter
   1744..1815    +  promoter       SV40 promoter (fragment): SV40 enhancer and early promoter
   1839..1974    +  rep_origin     SV40 ori: SV40 origin of replication
   2020..2616    +  CDS            PuroR (fragment): puromycin N-acetyltransferase; pac from Streptomyces; confers resistance to puromycin
   2665..2782    +  misc_feature   cPPT/CTS: central polypurine tract and central termination sequence of HIV-1
   2847..2913    +  CDS            small t antigen (fragment): SV40 (simian virus 40) small t antigen
   2920..4098    +  promoter       EF-1α promoter: strong constitutive promoter for human elongation factor EF-1α
   4119..4136    +  protein_bind   attB1 (fragment): mutant version of attB; core recombination site for the Gateway® BP reaction BP Clonase™
   4142..6181    +  CDS            TP63 (sequence partly withheld): P63_HUMAN - Also known as KET, P63, P73H, P73L, TP73L. Experimental evidence at protein level: Swiss-Prot protein existence level 1. Acts as a sequence specific DNA binding transcriptional activator or repressor. The isoforms contain a varying set of transactivation and auto-regulating transactivation inhibiting domains thus showing an isoform specific activity. Isoform 2 activates RIPK4 transcription. May be required in conjunction with TP73/p73 for initiation of p53/TP53 dependent apoptosis in response to genotoxic insults and the presence of activated oncogenes. Involved in Notch signaling
   6184..6207    -  protein_bind   attB2: mutant version of attB; recombination site for the Gateway® BP reaction BP Clonase™
   6215..6256    +  CDS            V5 tag: epitope tag from simian virus 5
   6272..6325    +  promoter       U6 promoter (fragment): RNA polymerase III promoter for human U6 snRNA
   6367..6955    +  misc_feature   WPRE: woodchuck hepatitis virus posttranscriptional regulatory element
   7006..7025    +  misc_feature   cPPT/CTS (fragment): central polypurine tract and central termination sequence of HIV-1
   7027..7260    +  LTR            3' LTR (ΔU3): self-inactivating 3' long terminal repeat (LTR) from HIV-1
   7338..7459    +  polyA_signal   SV40 poly(A) signal: SV40 polyadenylation signal
   7499..7634    +  rep_origin     SV40 ori: SV40 origin of replication
   7655..7673    -  promoter       T7 promoter: promoter for bacteriophage T7 RNA polymerase
   7681..7836    +  CDS            lacZα (fragment): LacZα fragment of β-galactosidase; lacZ fragment
   7841..8269    +  rep_origin     f1 ori (sequence partly withheld): f1 bacteriophage origin of replication; arrow indicates direction of (+) strand synthesis
   8322..8426    +  promoter       AmpR promoter: bla
   8427..9287    +  CDS            AmpR: β-lactamase; bla; confers resistance to ampicillin, carbenicillin, and related antibiotics
   9458..10046   +  rep_origin     ori: high-copy-number ColE1/pMB1/pBR322/pUC origin of replication
  10229..10321   +  CDS            lacI (fragment): lac repressor; lacI; The lac repressor binds to the lac operator to inhibit transcription in E. coli. This inhibition can be relieved by adding lactose or isopropyl-β-D-thiogalactopyranoside (IPTG).
  10334..10355   +  protein_bind   CAP binding site: CAP binding activates transcription in the presence of cAMP. E. coli catabolite activator protein
  10370..10400   +  promoter       lac promoter: promoter for the E. coli lac operon
  10408..10424   +  protein_bind   lac operator: The lac repressor binds to the lac operator to inhibit transcription in E. coli. This inhibition can be relieved by adding lactose or isopropyl-β-D-thiogalactopyranoside (IPTG). lac repressor encoded by lacI
  10469..10487   +  promoter       T3 promoter: promoter for bacteriophage T3 RNA polymerase
