[The description below was written by a language model from this plasmid's Addgene catalogue record and pLannotate feature annotations shown in this document.]
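Description:
TFORF3448 is a lentiviral mammalian expression plasmid built on the pLX_TRC317 backbone and carrying the human transcription factor TP63 as a barcoded open reading frame. It belongs to a collection of transcription factor ORF vectors in which each clone carries a unique 24-bp barcode, so that the factor delivered to a cell can be identified in pooled overexpression screens. The feature table does not annotate the barcode itself, so its position is not stated. In bacteria the plasmid is maintained through a high-copy ColE1/pUC-type origin and selected with ampicillin via β-lactamase. An f1 origin and remnants of a lac/T7/T3 cloning region are also present. The depositor warns that the plasmid can recombine, a known risk for constructs containing LTR repeats.

The viral portion follows a self-inactivating HIV-1 design. An RSV promoter is fused to a truncated 5' LTR and drives genomic RNA production in packaging cells. It is followed by the Ψ packaging signal with a gag fragment, the Rev response element for nuclear export, a cPPT/CTS, and a ΔU3 3' LTR with a downstream SV40 polyadenylation signal. Within the provirus, an SV40 early promoter expresses puromycin N-acetyltransferase for selecting transduced cells. A separate EF-1α promoter drives TP63, which was inserted by Gateway recombination and is flanked by attB1 and attB2 sites. The ORF reads through attB2 into a C-terminal V5 epitope tag for detection. A WPRE downstream enhances transcript expression. The short U6 promoter fragment between the tag and the WPRE appears to be a backbone remnant rather than a functional element. The construct is suited to stable constitutive TP63 overexpression, for example in directed differentiation studies.
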