Addgene plasmid #144924: TFORF3448
Purpose: Lentiviral vector for overexpressing transcription factor ORFs with unique 24-bp barcodes. Barcodes facilitate identification of transcription factors in pooled screens.
Depositing lab: Feng Zhang. Depositing organization: Broad Institute. Publication: A transcription factor atlas of directed differentiation. Joung J, Ma S, Tay T, Geiger-Schuller KR, Kirchgatterer PC, Verdine VK, Guo B, Arias-Garcia MA, Allen WE, Singh A, Kuksenko O, Abudayyeh OO, Gootenberg JS, Fu Z, Macrae RK, Buenrostro JD, Regev A, Zhang F. Cell. 2023 Jan 5;186(1):209-229.e26. doi: 10.1016/j.cell.2022.11.026. PubMed 36608654.
Backbone
  Vector backbone: pLX_TRC317
  Backbone manufacturer: Broad Institute Genetic Perturbation Platform
  Backbone size w/o insert (bp): 8264
  Vector type: Mammalian Expression, Lentiviral
  Selectable markers: Puromycin
Growth in bacteria
  Bacterial resistance: Ampicillin, 100 μg/mL
  Growth temperature: 37°C
  Growth strain: NEB Stable
  Copy number: High Copy
Gene/Insert
  Gene/Insert name: TP63
  Species: H. sapiens (human)
  Insert size (bp): 2246
  Entrez Gene: TP63 (a.k.a. AIS, B(p51A), B(p51B), EEC3, KET, LMS, NBP, OFC8, RHS, SHFM4, TP53CP, TP53L, TP73L, p40, p51, p53CP, p63, p73H, p73L)
  Promoter: EF1a
  Tag / fusion protein: V5 (C terminal on insert)
  Cloning method: Gateway Cloning
  Sequencing primers: 5′ GGGTGGAGACTGAAGTTAGGCCAG; 3′ CACATAGCGTAAAAGGAGCAACATAG
Resource information
  A portion of this plasmid was derived from a plasmid made by: Broad Institute Genetic Perturbation Platform
Terms and licenses: Academic/Nonprofit Terms; Industry Terms: Not Available to Industry
Depositor comments: NM_003722.4 Please test multiple small colonies in case of plasmid recombination. To make this collection available in a timely manner, a portion of this collection was not fully sequenced by Addgene. If an Addgene verified full plasmid sequence is not available, please contact us prior to placing an order to request the full sequence.
How to cite: TFORF3448 was a gift from Feng Zhang (Addgene plasmid # 144924 ; http://n2t.net/addgene:144924 ; RRID:Addgene_144924)
