>Addgene plasmid #144924 | TFORF3448 | depositor partial sequence | sequence record 286887 | Insert
ATCGATTGATCAACAAGTTTGTACAAAAAAGTTGGCATGAATTTTGAAACTTCACGGTGTGCCACCCTAC
AGTACTGCCCTGACCCTTACATCCAGCGTTTCGTAGAAACCCCAGCTCATTTCTCTTGGAAAGAAAGTTA
TTACCGATCCACCATGTCCCAGAGCACACAGACAAATGAATTCCTCAGTCCAGAGGTTTTCCAGCATATC
TGGGATTTTCTGGAACAGCCTATATGTTCAGTTCAGCCCATTGACTTGAACTTTGTGGATGAACCATCAG
AAGATGGTGCGACAAACAAGATTGAGATTAGCATGGACTGTATCCGCATGCAGGACTCGGACCTGAGTGA
CCCCATGTGGCCACAGTACACGAACCTGGGGCTCCTGAACAGCATGGACCAGCAGATTCAGAACGGCTCC
TCGTCCACCAGTCCCTATAACACAGACCACGCGCAGAACAGCGTCACGGCGCCCTCGCCCTACGCACAGC
CCAGCTCCACCTTCGATGCTCTCTCTCCATCACCCGCCATCCCCTCCAACACCGACTACCCAGGCCCGCA
CAGTTTCGACGTGTCCTTCCAGCAGTCGAGCACCGCCAAGTCGGCCACCTGGACGTATTCCACTGAACTG
AAGAAACTCTACTGCCAAATTGCAAAGACATGCCCCATCCAGATCAAGGTGATGACCCCACCTCCTCAGG
GAGCTGTTATCCGCGCCATGCCTGTCTACAAAAAAGCTGAGCACGTCACGGAGGTGGTGAAGCGGTGCCC
CAACCATGAGCTGAGCCGTGAATTCAACGAGGGACAGATTGCCCCTCCTAGTCATTTGATTCGAGTAGAG
GGGAACAGCCATGCCCAGTATGTAGAAGATCCCATCACAGGAAGACAGAGTGTGCTGGTACCTTATGAGC
CACCCCAGGTTGGCACTGAATTCACGACAGTCTTGTACAATTTCATGTGTAACAGCAGTTGTGTTGGAGG
GATGAACCGCCGTCCAATTTTAATCATTGTTACTCTGGAAACCAGAGATGGGCAAGTCCTGGGCCGACGC
TGCTTTGAGGCCCGGATCTGTGCTTGCCCAGGAAGAGACAGGAAGGCGGATGAAGATAGCATCAGAAAGC
AGCAAGTTTCGGACAGTACAAAGAACGGT
[75 nt withheld, positions 1150-1224]
GATGATGAACTGTTATACTTACCAGTGAGGGGCCGTGAGACTTATGAAATGCTGTTGAAGATCAAAGAGT
CCCTGGAACTCATGCAGTACCTTCCTCAGCACACAATTGAAACGTACAGGCAACAGCAACAGCAGCAGCA
CCAGCACTTACTTCAGAAACAGACCTCAATACAGTCTCCATCTTCATATGGTAACAGCTCCCCACCTCTG
AACAAAATGAACAGCATGAACAAGCTGCCTTCTGTGAGCCAGCTTATCAACCCTCAGCAGCGCAACGCCC
TCACTCCTACAACCATTCCTGATGGCATGGGAGCCAACATTCCCATGATGGGCACCCACATGCCAATGGC
TGGAGACATGAATGGACTCAGCCCCACCCAGGCACTCCCTCCCCCACTCTCCATGCCATCCACCTCCCAC
TGCACACCCCCACCTCCGTATCCCACAGATTGCAGCATTGTCAGTTTCTTAGCGAGGTTGGGCTGTTCAT
CATGTCTGGACTATTTCACGACCCAGGGGCTGACCACCATCTATCAGATTGAGCATTACTCCATGGATGA
TCTGGCAAGTCTGAAAATCCCTGAGCAATTTCGACATGCGATCTGGAAGGGCATCCTGGACCACCGGCAG
CTCCACGAATTCTCCTCCCCTTCTCATCTCCTGCGGACCCCAAGCAGTGCCTCTACAGTCAGTGTGGGCT
CCAGTGAGACCCGGGGTGAGCGTGTTATTGATGCTGTGCGATTCACCCTCCGCCAGACCATCTCTTTCCC
ACCCCGAGATGAGTGGAATGACTTCAACTTTGACATGGATGCTCGCCGCAATAAGCAACAGCGCATCAAA
GAGGAGGGGGAGTGCCCAACTTTCTTGTACAAAGTGGTTGATATCGGTAAGCCTATCCCTAACCCTCTCC
TCGGTCTCGATTCTACGTAGTAATGAACTAGTCCGTAACTTGAAAGTATTTCGATTTCTTGGCTTTATAT
ATCTTGTGGAAAGGACGAGTGCTGAACACCGTCGATATCCGG
