>Addgene plasmid #144924 | TFORF3448 | depositor partial sequence | sequence record 286888 | Barcode
GTGCTGAACACCGTCGATATCCGG
